>Addgene plasmid #111190 | EGFP-p65 | depositor full sequence | sequence record 209100 | Full Sequence
TAGTTATTAATAGTAATCAATTACGGGGTCATTAGTTCATAGCCCATATATGGAGTTCCGCGTTACATAA
CTTACGGTAAATGGCCCGCCTGGCTGACCGCCCAACGACCCCCGCCCATTGACGTCAATAATGACGTATG
TTCCCATAGTAACGCCAATAGGGACTTTCCATTGACGTCAATGGGTGGAGTATTTACGGTAAACTGCCCA
CTTGGCAGTACATCAAGTGTATCATATGCCAAGTACGCCCCCTATTGACGTCAATGACGGTAAATGGCCC
GCCTGGCATTATGCCCAGTACATGACCTTATGGGACTTTCCTACTTGGCAGTACATCTACGTATTAGTCA
TCGCTATTACCATGGTGATGCGGTTTTGGCAGTACATCAATGGGCGTGGATAGCGGTTTGACTCACGGGG
ATTTCCAAGTCTCCACCCCATTGACGTCAATGGGAGTTTGTTTTGGCACCAAAATCAACGGGACTTTCCA
AAATGTCGTAACAACTCCGCCCCATTGACGCAAATGGGCGGTAGGCGTGTACGGTGGGAGGTCTATATAA
GCAGAGCTGGTTTAGTGAACCGTCAGATCCGCTAGCGCTACCGGTCGCCACCATGGTGAGCAAGGGCGAG
GAGCTGTTCACCGGGGTGGTGCCCATCCTGGTCGAGCTGGACGGCGACGTAAACGGCCACAAGTTCAGCG
TGTCCGGCGAGGGCGAGGGCGATGCCACCTACGGCAAGCTGACCCTGAAGTTCATCTGCACCACCGGCAA
GCTGCCCGTGCCCTGGCCCACCCTCGTGACCACCCTGACCTACGGCGTGCAGTGCTTCAGCCGCTACCCC
GACCACATGAAGCAGCACGACTTCTTCAAGTCCGCCATGCCCGAAGGCTACGTCCAGGAGCGCACCATCT
TCTTCAAGGACGACGGCAACTACAAGACCCGCGCCGAGGTGAAGTTCGAGGGCGACACCCTGGTGAACCG
CATCGAGCTGAAGGGCATCGACTTCAAGGAGGACGGCAACATCCTGGGGCACAAGCTGGAGTACAACTAC
AACAGCCACAACGTCTATATCATGGCCGACAAGCAGAAGAACGGCATCAAGGTGAACTTCAAGATCCGCC
ACAACATCGAGGACGGCAGCGTGCAGCTCGCCGACCACTACCAGCAGAACACCCCCATCGGCGACGGCCC
CGTGCTGCTGCCCGACAACCACTACCTGAGCACCCAGTCCGCCCTGAGCAAAGACCCCAACGAGAAGCGC
GATCACATGGTCCTGCTGGAGTTCGTGACCGCCGCCGGGATCACTCTCGGCATGGACGAGCTGTACAAGT
CCGGACTCAGATCTCGAGCTCAAGCTTCCACCATGGACGAACTGTTCCCCCTCATCTTCCCGGCAGAGCC
AGCCCAGGCCTCTGGCCCCTATGTGGAGATCATTGAGCAGCCCAAGCAGCGGGGCATGCGCTTCCGCTAC
AAGTGCGAGGGGCGCTCCGCGGGCAGCATCCCAGGCGAGAGGAGCACAGATACCACCAAGACCCACCCCA
CCATCAAGATCAATGGCTACACAGGACCAGGGACAGTGCGCATCTCCCTGGTCACCAAGGACCCTCCTCA
CCGGCCTCACCCCCACGAGCTTGTAGGAAAGGACTGCCGGGATGGCTTCTATGAGGCTGAGCTCTGCCCG
GACCGCTGCATCCACAGTTTCCAGAACCTGGGAATCCAGTGTGTGAAGAAGCGGGACCTGGAGCAGGCTA
TCAGTCAGCGCATCCAGACCAACAACAACCCCTTCCAAGTTCCTATAGAAGAGCAGCGTGGGGACTACGA
CCTGAATGCTGTGCGGCTCTGCTTCCAGGTGACAGTGCGGGACCCATCAGGCAGGCCCCTCCGCCTGCCG
CCTGTCCTTCCTCATCCCATCTTTGACAATCGTGCCCCCAACACTGCCGAGCTCAAGATCTGCCGAGTGA
ACCGAAACTCTGGCAGCTGCCTCGGTGGGGATGAGATCTTCCTACTGTGTGACAAGGTGCAGAAAGAGGA
CATTGAGGTGTATTTCACGGGACCAGGCTGGGAGGCCCGAGGCTCCTTTTCGCAAGCTGATGTGCACCGA
CAAGTGGCCATTGTGTTCCGGACCCCTCCCTACGCAGACCCCAGCCTGCAGGCTCCTGTGCGTGTCTCCA
TGCAGCTGCGGCGGCCTTCCGACCGGGAGCTCAGTGAGCCCATGGAATTCCAGTACCTGCCAGATACAGA
CGATCGTCACCGGATTGAGGAGAAACGTAAAAGGACATATGAGACCTTCAAGAGCATCATGAAGAAGAGT
CCTTTCAGCGGACCCACCGACCCCCGGCCTCCACCTCGACGCATTGCTGTGCCTTCCCGCAGCTCAGCTT
CTGTCCCCAAGCCAGCACCCCAGCCCTATCCCTTTACGTCATCCCTGAGCACCATCAACTATGATGAGTT
TCCCACCATGGTGTTTCCTTCTGGGCAGATCAGCCAGGCCTCGGCCTTGGCCCCGGCCCCTCCCCAAGTC
CTGCCCCAGGCTCCAGCCCCTGCCCCTGCTCCAGCCATGGTATCAGCTCTGGCCCAGGCCCCAGCCCCTG
TCCCAGTCCTAGCCCCAGGCCCTCCTCAGGCTGTGGCCCCACCTGCCCCCAAGCCCACCCAGGCTGGGGA
AGGAACGCTGTCAGAGGCCCTGCTGCAGCTGCAGTTTGATGATGAAGACCTGGGGGCCTTGCTTGGCAAC
AGCACAGACCCAGCTGTGTTCACAGACCTGGCATCCGTCGACAACTCCGAGTTTCAGCAGCTGCTGAACC
AGGGCATACCTGTGGCCCCCCACACAACTGAGCCCATGCTGATGGAGTACCCTGAGGCTATAACTCGCCT
AGTGACAGGGGCCCAGAGGCCCCCCGACCCAGCTCCTGCTCCACTGGGGGCCCCGGGGCTCCCCAATGGC
CTCCTTTCAGGAGATGAAGACTTCTCCTCCATTGCGGACATGGACTTCTCAGCCCTGCTGAGTCAGATCA
GCTCCTTGGATCCACCGGATCTAGATAACTGATCATAATCAGCCATACCACATTTGTAGAGGTTTTACTT
GCTTTAAAAAACCTCCCACACCTCCCCCTGAACCTGAAACATAAAATGAATGCAATTGTTGTTGTTAACT
TGTTTATTGCAGCTTATAATGGTTACAAATAAAGCAATAGCATCACAAATTTCACAAATAAAGCATTTTT
TTCACTGCATTCTAGTTGTGGTTTGTCCAAACTCATCAATGTATCTTAACGCGTAAATTGTAAGCGTTAA
TATTTTGTTAAAATTCGCGTTAAATTTTTGTTAAATCAGCTCATTTTTTAACCAATAGGCCGAAATCGGC
AAAATCCCTTATAAATCAAAAGAATAGACCGAGATAGGGT
[37 nt withheld, positions 3401-3437]
AAAGAACGTGGACTCCAACGTCAAAGG
[49 nt withheld, positions 3465-3513]
T
[91 nt withheld, positions 3515-3605]
G
[124 nt withheld, positions 3607-3730]
CAGGTGGCACTTTTCGGGGAAATGTGCGCGGAACCCCTATTTGTTTATTTTTCTAAATACATTCAAATAT
GTATCCGCTCATGAGACAATAACCCTGATAAATGCTTCAATAATATTGAAAAAGGAAGAGTCCTGAGGCG
GAAAGAACCAGCTGTGGAATGTGTGTCAGTTAGGGTGTGGAAAGTCCCCAGGCTCCCCAGCAGGCAGAAG
TATGCAAAGCATGCATCTCAATTAGTCAGCAACCAGGTGTGGAAAGTCCCCAGGCTCCCCAGCAGGCAGA
AGTATGCAAAGCATGCATCTCAATTAGTCAGCAACCATAGTCCCGCCCCTAACTCCGCCCATCCCGCCCC
TAACTCCGCCCAGTTCCGCCCATTCTCCGCCCCATGGCTGACTAATTTTTTTTATTTATGCAGAGGCCGA
GGCCGCCTCGGCCTCTGAGCTATTCCAGAAGTAGTGAGGAGGCTTTTTTGGAGGCCTAGGCTTTTGCAAA
GATCGATCAAGAGACAGGATGAGGATCGTTTCGCATGATTGAACAAGATGGATTGCACGCAGGTTCTCCG
GCCGCTTGGGTGGAGAGGCTATTCGGCTATGACTGGGCACAACAGACAATCGGCTGCTCTGATGCCGCCG
TGTTCCGGCTGTCAGCGCAGGGGCGCCCGGTTCTTTTTGTCAAGACCGACCTGTCCGGTGCCCTGAATGA
ACTGCAAGACGAGGCAGCGCGGCTATCGTGGCTGGCCACGACGGGCGTTCCTTGCGCAGCTGTGCTCGAC
GTTGTCACTGAAGCGGGAAGGGACTGGCTGCTATTGGGCGAAGTGCCGGGGCAGGATCTCCTGTCATCTC
ACCTTGCTCCTGCCGAGAAAGTATCCATCATGGCTGATGCAATGCGGCGGCTGCATACGCTTGATCCGGC
TACCTGCCCATTCGACCACCAAGCGAAACATCGCATCGAGCGAGCACGTACTCGGATGGAAGCCGGTCTT
GTCGATCAGGATGATCTGGACGAAGAGCATCAGGGGCTCGCGCCAGCCGAACTGTTCGCCAGGCTCAAGG
CGAGCATGCCCGACGGCGAGGATCTCGTCGTGACCCATGGCGATGCCTGCTTGCCGAATATCATGGTGGA
AAATGGCCGCTTTTCTGGATTCATCGACTGTGGCCGGCTGGGTGTGGCGGACCGCTATCAGGACATAGCG
TTGGCTACCCGTGATATTGCTGAAGAGCTTGGCGGCGAATGGGCTGACCGCTTCCTCGTGCTTTACGGTA
TCGCCGCTCCCGATTCGCAGCGCATCGCCTTCTATCGCCTTCTTGACGAGTTCTTCTGAGCGGGACTCTG
GGGTTCGAAATGACCGACCAAGCGACGCCCAACCTGCCATCACGAGATTTCGATTCCACCGCCGCCTTCT
ATGAAAGGTTGGGCTTCGGAATCGTTTTCCGGGACGCCGGCTGGATGATCCTCCAGCGCGGGGATCTCAT
GCTGGAGTTCTTCGCCCACCCTAGGGGGAGGCTAACTGAAACACGGAAGGAGACAATACCGGAAGGAACC
CGCGCTATGACGGCAATAAAAAGACAGAATAAAACGCACGGTGTTGGGTCGTTTGTTCATAAACGCGGGG
TTCGGTCCCAGGGCTGGCACTCTGTCGATACCCCACCGAGACCCCATTGGGGCCAATACGCCCGCGTTTC
TTCCTTTTCCCCACCCCACCCCCCAAGTTCGGGTGAAGGCCCAGGGCTCGCAGCCAACGTCGGGGCGGCA
GGCCCTGCCATAGCCTCAGGTTACTCATATATACTTTAGATTGATTTAAAACTTCATTTTTAATTTAAAA
GGATCTAGGTGAAGATCCTTTTTGATAATCTCATGACCAAAATCCCTTAACGTGAGTTTTCGTTCCACTG
AGCGTCAGACCCCGTAGAAAAGATCAAAGGATCTTCTTGAGATCCTTTTTTTCTGCGCGTAATCTGCTGC
TTGCAAACAAAAAAACCACCGCTACCAGCGGTGGTTTGTTTGCCGGATCAAGAGCTACCAACTCTTTTTC
CGAAGGTAACTGGCTTCAGCAGAGCGCAGATACCAAATACTGTCCTTCTAGTGTAGCCGTAGTTAGGCCA
CCACTTCAAGAACTCTGTAGCACCGCCTACATACCTCGCTCTGCTAATCCTGTTACCAGTGGCTGCTGCC
AGTGGCGATAAGTCGTGTCTTACCGGGTTGGACTCAAGACGATAGTTACCGGATAAGGCGCAGCGGTCGG
GCTGAACGGGGGGTTCGTGCACACAGCCCAGCTTGGAGCGAACGACCTACACCGAACTGAGATACCTACA
GCGTGAGCTATGAGAAAGCGCCACGCTTCCCGAAGGGAGAAAGGCGGACAGGTATCCGGTAAGCGGCAGG
GTCGGAACAGGAGAGCGCACGAGGGAGCTTCCAGGGGGAAACGCCTGGTATCTTTATAGTCCTGTCGGGT
TTCGCCACCTCTGACTTGAGCGTCGATTTTTGTGATGCTCGTCAGGGGGGCGGAGCCTATGGAAAAACGC
CAGCAACGCGGCCTTTTTACGGTTCCTGGCCTTTTGCTGGCCTTTTGCTCACATGTTCTTTCCTGCGTTA
TCCCCTGATTCTGTGGATAACCGTATTACCGCCATGCAT
Features (pLannotate 1.2.2; 16 found; start..end, strand, type, name):
     61..364     +  enhancer       CMV enhancer: human cytomegalovirus immediate early enhancer
    365..568     +  promoter       CMV promoter: human cytomegalovirus (CMV) immediate early promoter
    613..1329    +  CDS            EGFP: EGFP is a basic (constitutively fluorescent) green fluorescent protein published in 1996, derived from Aequorea victoria. It is reported to be a rapidly-maturing weak dimer with moderate acid sensitivity.
   1330..1358    +  misc_feature   MCS (fragment): multiple cloning site
   1417..2304    +  CDS            Rel (fragment): REL_MOUSE - Experimental evidence at protein level: Swiss-Prot protein existence level 1. Proto-oncogene that may play a role in differentiation and lymphopoiesis. NF-kappa-B is a pleiotropic transcription factor which is present in almost all cell types and is involved in many biological processes such as inflammation, immunity, differentiation, cell growth, tumorigenesis and apoptosis. NF-kappa-B is a homo- or heterodimeric complex formed by the Rel-like domain-containing proteins RELA/p65, RELB, NFKB1/p105, NFKB1/p50, REL and NFKB2/p52. The dimers bind at kappa-B sites in the DNA of their t
   2644..3015    +  CDS            RelA (p65) AD: transcriptional activation domain of human RelA, also known as p65 (O'Shea and Perkins, 2008)
   3040..3124    +  CDS            large T antigen (fragment): large T antigen from SV40 (simian virus 40)
   3147..3268    +  polyA_signal   SV40 poly(A) signal: SV40 polyadenylation signal
   3302..3730    -  rep_origin     f1 ori (sequence partly withheld): f1 bacteriophage origin of replication; arrow indicates direction of (+) strand synthesis
   3757..3861    +  promoter       AmpR promoter: bla
   3863..4220    +  promoter       SV40 promoter: SV40 enhancer and early promoter
   4255..5049    +  CDS            NeoR/KanR: aminoglycoside phosphotransferase from Tn5; aph(3')-II (or nptII); confers resistance to neomycin, kanamycin, and G418 (Geneticin®)
   5070..5222    +  CDS            ble (fragment): BLE_KLEPN - Experimental evidence at protein level: Swiss-Prot protein existence level 1. Binding protein with a strong affinity to the bleomycin family of antibiotics. Binds to CL990; an antimitotic-antibiotic compound. From Klebsiella pneumoniae.
   5281..5328    +  polyA_signal   HSV TK poly(A) signal: herpes simplex virus thymidine kinase polyadenylation signal (Cole and Stacy, 1985)
   5419..5435    -  polyA_signal   bGH poly(A) signal (fragment): bovine growth hormone polyadenylation signal
   5657..6245    +  rep_origin     ori: high-copy-number ColE1/pMB1/pBR322/pUC origin of replication
