>Addgene plasmid #111190 | EGFP-p65 | addgene full sequence | sequence record 213170 | Addgene NGS Result
CATGTTCTTTCCTGCGTTATCCCCTGATTCTGTGGATAACCGTATTACCGCCATGCATTAGTTATTAATA
GTAATCAATTACGGGGTCATTAGTTCATAGCCCATATATGGAGTTCCGCGTTACATAACTTACGGTAAAT
GGCCCGCCTGGCTGACCGCCCAACGACCCCCGCCCATTGACGTCAATAATGACGTATGTTCCCATAGTAA
CGCCAATAGGGACTTTCCATTGACGTCAATGGGTGGAGTATTTACGGTAAACTGCCCACTTGGCAGTACA
TCAAGTGTATCATATGCCAAGTACGCCCCCTATTGACGTCAATGACGGTAAATGGCCCGCCTGGCATTAT
GCCCAGTACATGACCTTATGGGACTTTCCTACTTGGCAGTACATCTACGTATTAGTCATCGCTATTACCA
TGGTGATGCGGTTTTGGCAGTACATCAATGGGCGTGGATAGCGGTTTGACTCACGGGGATTTCCAAGTCT
CCACCCCATTGACGTCAATGGGAGTTTGTTTTGGCACCAAAATCAACGGGACTTTCCAAAATGTCGTAAC
AACTCCGCCCCATTGACGCAAATGGGCGGTAGGCGTGTACGGTGGGAGGTCTATATAAGCAGAGCTGGTT
TAGTGAACCGTCAGATCCGCTAGCGCTACCGGTCGCCACCATGGTGAGCAAGGGCGAGGAGCTGTTCACC
GGGGTGGTGCCCATCCTGGTCGAGCTGGACGGCGACGTAAACGGCCACAAGTTCAGCGTGTCCGGCGAGG
GCGAGGGCGATGCCACCTACGGCAAGCTGACCCTGAAGTTCATCTGCACCACCGGCAAGCTGCCCGTGCC
CTGGCCCACCCTCGTGACCACCCTGACCTACGGCGTGCAGTGCTTCAGCCGCTACCCCGACCACATGAAG
CAGCACGACTTCTTCAAGTCCGCCATGCCCGAAGGCTACGTCCAGGAGCGCACCATCTTCTTCAAGGACG
ACGGCAACTACAAGACCCGCGCCGAGGTGAAGTTCGAGGGCGACACCCTGGTGAACCGCATCGAGCTGAA
GGGCATCGACTTCAAGGAGGACGGCAACATCCTGGGGCACAAGCTGGAGTACAACTACAACAGCCACAAC
GTCTATATCATGGCCGACAAGCAGAAGAACGGCATCAAGGTGAACTTCAAGATCCGCCACAACATCGAGG
ACGGCAGCGTGCAGCTCGCCGACCACTACCAGCAGAACACCCCCATCGGCGACGGCCCCGTGCTGCTGCC
CGACAACCACTACCTGAGCACCCAGTCCGCCCTGAGCAAAGACCCCAACGAGAAGCGCGATCACATGGTC
CTGCTGGAGTTCGTGACCGCCGCCGGGATCACTCTCGGCATGGACGAGCTGTACAAGTCCGGACTCAGAT
CTCGAGCTCAAGCTTCCACCATGGACGAACTGTTCCCCCTCATCTTCCCGGCAGAGCCAGCCCAGGCCTC
TGGCCCCTATGTGGAGATCATTGAGCAGCCCAAGCAGCGGGGCATGCGCTTCCGCTACAAGTGCGAGGGG
CGCTCCGCGGGCAGCATCCCAGGCGAGAGGAGCACAGATACCACCAAGACCCACCCCACCATCAAGATCA
ATGGCTACACAGGACCAGGGACAGTGCGCATCTCCCTGGTCACCAAGGACCCTCCTCACCGGCCTCACCC
CCACGAGCTTGTAGGAAAGGACTGCCGGGATGGCTTCTATGAGGCTGAGCTCTGCCCGGACCGCTGCATC
CACAGTTTCCAGAACCTGGGAATCCAGTGTGTGAAGAAGCGGGACCTGGAGCAGGCTATCAGTCAGCGCA
TCCAGACCAACAACAACCCCTTCCAAGTTCCTATAGAAGAGCAGCGTGGGGACTACGACCTGAATGCTGT
GCGGCTCTGCTTCCAGGTGACAGTGCGGGACCCATCAGGCAGGCCCCTCCGCCTGCCGCCTGTCCTTTCT
CATCCCATCTTTGACAATCGTGCCCCCAACACTGCCGAGCTCAAGATCTGCCGAGTGAACCGAAACTCTG
GCAGCTGCCTCGGTGGGGATGAGATCTTCCTACTGTGTGACAAGGTGCAGAAAGAGGACATTGAGGTGTA
TTTCACGGGACCAGGCTGGGAGGCCCGAGGCTCCTTTTCGCAAGCTGATGTGCACCGACAAGTGGCCATT
GTGTTCCGGACCCCTCCCTACGCAGACCCCAGCCTGCAGGCTCCTGTGCGTGTCTCCATGCAGCTGCGGC
GGCCTTCCGACCGGGAGCTCAGTGAGCCCATGGAATTCCAGTACCTGCCAGATACAGACGATCGTCACCG
GATTGAGGAGAAACGTAAAAGGACATATGAGACCTTCAAGAGCATCATGAAGAAGAGTCCTTTCAGCGGA
CCCACCGACCCCCGGCCTCCACCTCGACGCATTGCTGTGCCTTCCCGCAGCTCAGCTTCTGTCCCCAAGC
CAGCACCCCAGCCCTATCCCTTTACGTCATCCCTGAGCACCATCAACTATGATGAGTTTCCCACCATGGT
GTTTCCTTCTGGGCAGATCAGCCAGGCCTCGGCCTTGGCCCCGGCCCCTCCCCAAGTCCTGCCCCAGGCT
CCAGCCCCTGCCCCTGCTCCAGCCATGGTATCAGCTCTGGCCCAGGCCCCAGCCCCTGTCCCAGTCCTAG
CCCCAGGCCCTCCTCAGGCTGTGGCCCCACCTGCCCCCAAGCCCACCCAGGCTGGGGAAGGAACGCTGTC
AGAGGCCCTGCTGCAGCTGCAGTTTGATGATGAAGACCTGGGGGCCTTGCTTGGCAACAGCACAGACCCA
GCTGTGTTCACAGACCTGGCATCCGTCGACAACTCCGAGTTTCAGCAGCTGCTGAACCAGGGCATACCTG
TGGCCCCCCACACAACTGAGCCCATGCTGATGGAGTACCCTGAGGCTATAACTCGCCTAGTGACAGGGGC
CCAGAGGCCCCCCGACCCAGCTCCTGCTCCACTGGGGGCCCCGGGGCTCCCCAATGGCCTCCTTTCAGGA
GATGAAGACTTCTCCTCCATTGCGGACATGGACTTCTCAGCCCTGCTGAGTCAGATCAGCTCCTTGGATC
CACCGGATCTAGATAACTGATCATAATCAGCCATACCACATTTGTAGAGGTTTTACTTGCTTTAAAAAAC
CTCCCACACCTCCCCCTGAACCTGAAACATAAAATGAATGCAATTGTTGTTGTTAACTTGTTTATTGCAG
CTTATAATGGTTACAAATAAAGCAATAGCATCACAAATTTCACAAATAAAGCATTTTTTTCACTGCATTC
TAGTTGTGGTTTGTCCAAACTCATCAATGTATCTTAACGCGTAAATTGTAAGCGTTAATATTTTGTTAAA
ATTCGCGTTAAATTTTTGTTAAATCAGCTCATTTTTTAACCAATAGGCCGAAATCGGCAAAATCCCTTAT
AAATCAAAAGAATAGACCGAGATAGGGT
[37 nt withheld, positions 3459-3495]
AAAGAACGTGGACTCCAACGTCAAAGG
[49 nt withheld, positions 3523-3571]
T
[91 nt withheld, positions 3573-3663]
G
[124 nt withheld, positions 3665-3788]
CAGGTGGCACTTTTCGGGGAAATGTGCGCGGAACCCCTATTTGTTTATTTTTCTAAATACATTCAAATAT
GTATCCGCTCATGAGACAATAACCCTGATAAATGCTTCAATAATATTGAAAAAGGAAGAGTCCTGAGGCG
GAAAGAACCAGCTGTGGAATGTGTGTCAGTTAGGGTGTGGAAAGTCCCCAGGCTCCCCAGCAGGCAGAAG
TATGCAAAGCATGCATCTCAATTAGTCAGCAACCAGGTGTGGAAAGTCCCCAGGCTCCCCAGCAGGCAGA
AGTATGCAAAGCATGCATCTCAATTAGTCAGCAACCATAGTCCCGCCCCTAACTCCGCCCATCCCGCCCC
TAACTCCGCCCAGTTCCGCCCATTCTCCGCCCCATGGCTGACTAATTTTTTTTATTTATGCAGAGGCCGA
GGCCGCCTCGGCCTCTGAGCTATTCCAGAAGTAGTGAGGAGGCTTTTTTGGAGGCCTAGGCTTTTGCAAA
GATCGATCAAGAGACAGGATGAGGATCGTTTCGCATGATTGAACAAGATGGATTGCACGCAGGTTCTCCG
GCCGCTTGGGTGGAGAGGCTATTCGGCTATGACTGGGCACAACAGACAATCGGCTGCTCTGATGCCGCCG
TGTTCCGGCTGTCAGCGCAGGGGCGCCCGGTTCTTTTTGTCAAGACCGACCTGTCCGGTGCCCTGAATGA
ACTGCAAGACGAGGCAGCGCGGCTATCGTGGCTGGCCACGACGGGCGTTCCTTGCGCAGCTGTGCTCGAC
GTTGTCACTGAAGCGGGAAGGGACTGGCTGCTATTGGGCGAAGTGCCGGGGCAGGATCTCCTGTCATCTC
ACCTTGCTCCTGCCGAGAAAGTATCCATCATGGCTGATGCAATGCGGCGGCTGCATACGCTTGATCCGGC
TACCTGCCCATTCGACCACCAAGCGAAACATCGCATCGAGCGAGCACGTACTCGGATGGAAGCCGGTCTT
GTCGATCAGGATGATCTGGACGAAGAGCATCAGGGGCTCGCGCCAGCCGAACTGTTCGCCAGGCTCAAGG
CGAGCATGCCCGACGGCGAGGATCTCGTCGTGACCCATGGCGATGCCTGCTTGCCGAATATCATGGTGGA
AAATGGCCGCTTTTCTGGATTCATCGACTGTGGCCGGCTGGGTGTGGCGGACCGCTATCAGGACATAGCG
TTGGCTACCCGTGATATTGCTGAAGAGCTTGGCGGCGAATGGGCTGACCGCTTCCTCGTGCTTTACGGTA
TCGCCGCTCCCGATTCGCAGCGCATCGCCTTCTATCGCCTTCTTGACGAGTTCTTCTGAGCGGGACTCTG
GGGTTCGAAATGACCGACCAAGCGACGCCCAACCTGCCATCACGAGATTTCGATTCCACCGCCGCCTTCT
ATGAAAGGTTGGGCTTCGGAATCGTTTTCCGGGACGCCGGCTGGATGATCCTCCAGCGCGGGGATCTCAT
GCTGGAGTTCTTCGCCCACCCTAGGGGGAGGCTAACTGAAACACGGAAGGAGACAATACCGGAAGGAACC
CGCGCTATGACGGCAATAAAAAGACAGAATAAAACGCACGGTGTTGGGTCGTTTGTTCATAAACGCGGGG
TTCGGTCCCAGGGCTGGCACTCTGTCGATACCCCACCGAGACCCCATTGGGGCCAATACGCCCGCGTTTC
TTCCTTTTCCCCACCCCACCCCCCAAGTTCGGGTGAAGGCCCAGGGCTCGCAGCCAACGTCGGGGCGGCA
GGCCCTGCCATAGCCTCAGGTTACTCATATATACTTTAGATTGATTTAAAACTTCATTTTTAATTTAAAA
GGATCTAGGTGAAGATCCTTTTTGATAATCTCATGACCAAAATCCCTTAACGTGAGTTTTCGTTCCACTG
AGCGTCAGACCCCGTAGAAAAGATCAAAGGATCTTCTTGAGATCCTTTTTTTCTGCGCGTAATCTGCTGC
TTGCAAACAAAAAAACCACCGCTACCAGCGGTGGTTTGTTTGCCGGATCAAGAGCTACCAACTCTTTTTC
CGAAGGTAACTGGCTTCAGCAGAGCGCAGATACCAAATACTGTTCTTCTAGTGTAGCCGTAGTTAGGCCA
CCACTTCAAGAACTCTGTAGCACCGCCTACATACCTCGCTCTGCTAATCCTGTTACCAGTGGCTGCTGCC
AGTGGCGATAAGTCGTGTCTTACCGGGTTGGACTCAAGACGATAGTTACCGGATAAGGCGCAGCGGTCGG
GCTGAACGGGGGGTTCGTGCACACAGCCCAGCTTGGAGCGAACGACCTACACCGAACTGAGATACCTACA
GCGTGAGCTATGAGAAAGCGCCACGCTTCCCGAAGGGAGAAAGGCGGACAGGTATCCGGTAAGCGGCAGG
GTCGGAACAGGAGAGCGCACGAGGGAGCTTCCAGGGGGAAACGCCTGGTATCTTTATAGTCCTGTCGGGT
TTCGCCACCTCTGACTTGAGCGTCGATTTTTGTGATGCTCGTCAGGGGGGCGGAGCCTATGGAAAAACGC
CAGCAACGCGGCCTTTTTACGGTTCCTGGCCTTTTGCTGGCCTTTTGCTCA
Features (pLannotate 1.2.2; 16 found; start..end, strand, type, name):
      1..51      +  rep_origin     RSF ori (fragment): Plasmids containing the RSF 1030 origin of replication can be propagated in E. coli cells that contain additional plasmids with compatible origins.
    119..422     +  enhancer       CMV enhancer: human cytomegalovirus immediate early enhancer
    423..626     +  promoter       CMV promoter: human cytomegalovirus (CMV) immediate early promoter
    671..1387    +  CDS            EGFP: EGFP is a basic (constitutively fluorescent) green fluorescent protein published in 1996, derived from Aequorea victoria. It is reported to be a rapidly-maturing weak dimer with moderate acid sensitivity.
   1388..1416    +  misc_feature   MCS (fragment): multiple cloning site
   1421..3073    +  CDS            RELA: TF65_HUMAN - Also known as NFKB3. Experimental evidence at protein level: Swiss-Prot protein existence level 1. NF-kappa-B is a pleiotropic transcription factor present in almost all cell types and is the endpoint of a series of signal transduction events that are initiated by a vast array of stimuli related to many biological processes such as inflammation, immunity, differentiation, cell growth, tumorigenesis and apoptosis. NF-kappa-B is a homo- or heterodimeric complex formed by the Rel-like domain- containing proteins RELA/p65, RELB, NFKB1/p105, NFKB1/p50, REL and NFKB2/p52. The heterodime
   3098..3182    +  CDS            large T antigen (fragment): large T antigen from SV40 (simian virus 40)
   3205..3326    +  polyA_signal   SV40 poly(A) signal: SV40 polyadenylation signal
   3360..3788    -  rep_origin     f1 ori (sequence partly withheld): f1 bacteriophage origin of replication; arrow indicates direction of (+) strand synthesis
   3815..3919    +  promoter       AmpR promoter: bla
   3921..4278    +  promoter       SV40 promoter: SV40 enhancer and early promoter
   4313..5107    +  CDS            NeoR/KanR: aminoglycoside phosphotransferase from Tn5; aph(3')-II (or nptII); confers resistance to neomycin, kanamycin, and G418 (Geneticin®)
   5128..5280    +  CDS            ble (fragment): BLE_KLEPN - Experimental evidence at protein level: Swiss-Prot protein existence level 1. Binding protein with a strong affinity to the bleomycin family of antibiotics. Binds to CL990; an antimitotic-antibiotic compound. From Klebsiella pneumoniae.
   5339..5386    +  polyA_signal   HSV TK poly(A) signal: herpes simplex virus thymidine kinase polyadenylation signal (Cole and Stacy, 1985)
   5477..5493    -  polyA_signal   bGH poly(A) signal (fragment): bovine growth hormone polyadenylation signal
   5715..6303    +  rep_origin     ori: high-copy-number ColE1/pMB1/pBR322/pUC origin of replication
