[The description below was written by a language model from this plasmid's Addgene catalogue record and pLannotate feature annotations shown in this document.]
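Description:
EGFP-p65 is a mammalian expression plasmid built on the Clontech pEGFP-C1 backbone that produces human RELA (the p65 subunit of NF-κB) fused at its N terminus to enhanced green fluorescent protein. Transcription is driven by the human cytomegalovirus immediate-early enhancer and promoter. The EGFP coding sequence is followed by a short remnant of the multiple cloning site that serves as a linker into the RELA open reading frame, and the transcript is terminated by the SV40 polyadenylation signal. The restriction sites used for cloning are not recorded.

The plasmid replicates at high copy in E. coli from a ColE1/pUC-type origin and also carries an f1 origin for single-stranded DNA production. A single Tn5 aminoglycoside phosphotransferase gene provides both selections. A bacterial promoter upstream gives kanamycin resistance in E. coli, while the SV40 enhancer/early promoter and an HSV TK polyadenylation signal allow G418 selection of stably transfected mammalian cells.

Two 6,359-nt sequence records, one from the depositor and one from repository sequencing, show the same element order with different start coordinates. The sequencing-derived annotation calls the insert as one continuous RELA coding sequence. The depositor record splits it into a Rel-homology match and the p65 activation domain, which probably reflects the annotation software rather than a different insert. The short RSF origin, large T antigen, ble and bGH poly(A) fragment calls are likely incidental matches to backbone sequence.

The stated purpose is a fluorescent fusion protein. The associated publication title indicates use in following NF-κB and IκBα dynamics with GFP fusions and in examining GFP-p65 binding to DNA by fluorescence resonance energy transfer.
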