Addgene plasmid #111190: EGFP-p65
Purpose: fluorescent fusion protein
Depositing lab: Johannes A. Schmid. Depositing organization: Medical University of Vienna. Publication: Dynamics of NF kappa B and Ikappa Balpha studied with green fluorescent protein (GFP) fusion proteins. Investigation of GFP-p65 binding to DNa by fluorescence resonance energy transfer. Schmid JA, Birbach A, Hofer-Warbinek R, Pengg M, Burner U, Furtmuller PG, Binder BR, de Martin R. J Biol Chem. 2000 Jun 2;275(22):17035-42. doi: 10.1074/jbc.M000291200. PubMed 10747893.
Backbone
  Vector backbone: pEGFP-C1
  Backbone manufacturer: Clontech
  Vector type: Mammalian Expression
  Selectable markers: Neomycin (select with G418)
Growth in bacteria
  Bacterial resistance: Kanamycin, 50 μg/mL
  Growth temperature: 37°C
  Growth strain: DH5alpha
  Copy number: High Copy
Gene/Insert
  Gene/Insert name: RELA
  Species: H. sapiens (human)
  Entrez Gene: RELA (a.k.a. AIF3BL3, CMCU, NFKB3, p65)
  Tag / fusion protein: EGFP (N terminal on backbone)
  Cloning method: Restriction Enzyme; 5′ cloning site Unknown (unknown if destroyed)
Terms and licenses: Academic/Nonprofit Terms; Industry Terms: Not Available to Industry
How to cite: EGFP-p65 was a gift from Johannes A. Schmid (Addgene plasmid # 111190 ; http://n2t.net/addgene:111190 ; RRID:Addgene_111190)
